>Addgene plasmid #67062 | pCellFree_G03 TNF | addgene partial sequence | sequence record 118910 | EGFP-N 5'-CGTCGCCGTCCAGCTCGACCAG-3'
TTGCTTGTGCCGTGGTGATGGTGGTGATGGTGGTGACCAGAGGTGCCCATGGTTTCACTTACGTGTTTAA
TGTCTTTACAGACTTTATACATTACTGTCATGGTTAAATAAAATAAAATAAAATAAAATAAAATAAAATA
AAATAAAATAAAATAAAATAAAATAAACTTAAGATGTCCCTATAGTGAGTCGTATTAGACGTCAGGTGGC
ACTTTTCGGGGAAATGTGCGCGGAACCCCTATTTGTTTATTTTTCTAAATACATTCAAATATGTATCCGC
TCATGAGACAATAACCCTGATAAATGCTTCAATAATATTGAAAAAGGAAGAGTATGAGTATTCAACATTT
CCGTGTCGCCCTTATTCCCTTTTTTGCGGCATTTTGCCTTCCTGTTTTTGCTCACCCAGAAACGCTGGTG
AAAGTAAAAGATGCTGAAGATCAGTTGGGTGCACGAGTGGGTTACATCGAACTGGATCTCAACAGCGGTA
AGATCCTTGAGAGTTTTCGCCCCGAAGAACGTTTTCCAATGATGAGCACTTTTAAAGTTCTGCTATGTGG
CGCGGTATTATCCCGTATTGACGCCGGGCAAGAGCAACTCGGTCGCCGCATACACTATTCTCAGAATGAC
TTGGTTGAGTACTCACCAGTCACAGAAAAGCATCTTACGGATGGCATGACAGTAAGAGAATTATGCAGTG
CTGCCATAACCATGAGTGATAACACTGCGGCCAACTTACTTCTGACAACGATCGGAGGACCGAAGGAGCT
AACCGC
