>Addgene plasmid #67062 | pCellFree_G03 TNF | addgene partial sequence | sequence record 120277 | T7term 5'-GCTAGTTATTGCTCAGCGG-3'
GGTACCACGCGTACCCAACACACGGACACATGCACGAACACGCATGCAGAGAGATCATACATCATCTATA
GAGAAGTACACGTAAAAGTAAGACTCGTCGTCTGCCAGCTACAACCGAGAAGGCGACGTGAAAGGAACAA
GAAAGGAGGAGGAGGGCGGCCGCTTACACCACTTTGTACAAGAAAGTTGGGCA
[447 nt withheld, positions 194-640]
CGGGGTTCGAGAAGATGATCTGACTGCCTGGGCCAGAGGGCTGATTAGAGAGAGGTCCCTGGGGAACTCT
TCCCTCTGGGGGCCGATCACTCCAAAGTGCAGCAGGCAGAAGAGCGTGGTGGCGCCTGCCACGATCAGGA
AGGAGAAGAGGCTGAGGAACAAGCACCGCCTGGAGCCCTGGGGCCCCCCTGTCTTCTTGGGGAGCGCCTC
CTCGGCCAGCTCCACGTCCCGGATCATGCTT
