>Addgene plasmid #67062 | pCellFree_G03 TNF | addgene partial sequence | sequence record 120466 | EGFP-C 5'-CATGGTCCTGCTGGAGTTCGTG-3'
GAGCTATACAAGCTGGAGGTGCTCTTCCAGGGTCCGACAAGTTTGTACAAAAAAGTTGGCATGATCACTG
AAAGCATGATCCGGGACGTGGAGCTGGCCGAGGAGGCGCTCCCCAAGAAGACAGGGGGGCCCCAGGGCTC
CAGGCGGTGCTTGTTCCTCAGCCTCTTCTCCTTCCTGATCGTGGCAGGCGCCACCACGCTCTTCTGCCTG
CTGCACTTTGGAGTGATCGGCCCCCAGAGGGAAGAGTTCCCCAGGGACCTCTCTCTAATCAGCCCTCTGG
CCCAGGCAGTCAGATCATCTTCTCGAACCCCG
[447 nt withheld, positions 313-759]
TGCCCAACTTTCTTGTACAAAGTGGTGTAAGCGGCCGCCCTCCTCCTCCTTTCTTGTTCCTTTCACGTCG
CCTTCTCGGTTGTAGCTGGCAGACGACGAGTCTTACTTTTACGTGTACTTCTCTATAGATGATGTATGAT
CTCTCTGCATGCGTGTTCGTGCATGTGTCCGTGTGTTGGGTACGCGTGGTACCCTGC
