[The description below was written by a language model from this plasmid's Addgene catalogue record.]
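Description:
pCellFree_G03 TNF is a cell-free protein expression plasmid built on the pCellFree_G03 backbone, carrying the human TNF (tumor necrosis factor) coding sequence as its insert. It is propagated in E. coli as a high-copy plasmid under ampicillin selection. The record does not name the origin of replication, and no feature table is provided, so details of the backbone beyond the catalogue fields are not stated.

Expression is driven by a T7 promoter, so the template is transcribed by T7 RNA polymerase in coupled in vitro transcription–translation reactions. The TNF open reading frame was introduced by Gateway recombination cloning, which places it in frame downstream of two backbone-encoded N-terminal elements: a His tag and EGFP. The resulting product is therefore a His-EGFP-TNF fusion. The His tag can serve for affinity capture or detection, and the EGFP moiety gives a fluorescent readout that can be used to follow the yield and integrity of the translated protein without purification. The listed sequencing primers, one reading out of the EGFP C-terminus and one from the T7 terminator region, are consistent with the insert lying between the EGFP fusion partner and a T7 terminator. Any translation-enhancing leader sequences in the backbone are not described in the record.

The stated purpose of the construct is to serve as a standard for benchmarking cell-free expression. It belongs to work comparing the performance of four cell-free protein expression systems, where a defined, fluorescently tagged human protein template allows output to be compared across systems.
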