Addgene plasmid #67062: pCellFree_G03 TNF
Purpose: Standard for cell-free expression benchmarking.
Depositing lab: Kirill Alexandrov. Depositing organization: University of Queensland. Publication: Performance benchmarking of four cell-free protein expression systems. Gagoski D, Polinkovsky ME, Mureev S, Kunert A, Johnston W, Gambin Y, Alexandrov K. Biotechnol Bioeng. 2015 Aug 24. doi: 10.1002/bit.25814. PubMed 26301602.
Backbone
  Vector backbone: pCellFree_G03
  Vector type: Cell-free expression
Growth in bacteria
  Bacterial resistance: Ampicillin, 100 μg/mL
  Growth temperature: 37°C
  Growth strain: DH5alpha
  Copy number: High Copy
Gene/Insert
  Gene/Insert name: TNF (alt name: Tumor necrosis factor)
  Species: H. sapiens (human)
  Entrez Gene: TNF (a.k.a. DIF, IMD127, TNF-alpha, TNFA, TNFSF2, TNLG1F)
  Promoter: T7
  Tag / fusion protein: His (N terminal on backbone); EGFP (N terminal on backbone)
  Cloning method: Gateway Cloning
  Sequencing primers: 5′ EGFP-C; 3′ T7 terminal
Terms and licenses: Academic/Nonprofit Terms; Industry Terms: Not Available to Industry
How to cite: pCellFree_G03 TNF was a gift from Kirill Alexandrov (Addgene plasmid # 67062 ; http://n2t.net/addgene:67062 ; RRID:Addgene_67062)
